>Addgene plasmid #128711 | pCPP5238 | addgene full sequence | sequence record 252566 | Addgene NGS Result
CCCTTCACCATGCAAATAAAGAACAGTCATCTCTATTCAGCTTCAAGAATGGTGCAGAATACTTTTAATG
CCTCGCCTAAGATGGAAGTAACTAATGCAATAGCAAAAAATAATGAACCTGCTGCGCTGAGCGCTACGCA
AACTGCAAAGACACACGAAGGCGATTCAAAAGGCCAATCCAGCAATAACTCTAAATTGCCCTTCCGCGCC
ATGAGGTACGCTGCATACCTTGCAGGCAGCGCCTACCTCTACGATAAAACTGCCAATAATTTTTTTCTTT
CTACCACTTCTCTGCATGATGGCAAAGGTGGTTTTACCAGCGATGCCAGGCTTAACGATGCACAAGATAA
AGCGCGAAAGCGCTACCAAAACAACCATAGCAGCACTCTTGAAAATAAAAACTCGCTTTTAAGCCCGCTT
AGGCTTTGCGGAGAGAATCAGTTCTTAACGATGATTGATTATCGTGCAGCAACTAAGATTTACCTCTCCG
ACCTAGTTGACACGGAGCAAGCGCACACATCAATTCTGAAGAATATTATGTGCCTGAAAGGTGAGCTTAC
CAATGAAGAGGCAATAAAAAAACTCAACCCGGAAAAAACACCAAAAGACTATGACCTTACAAATAGCGAA
GCCTATATAAGCAAGAACAAATATTCTTTGACCGGCGTTAAAAATGAGGAGACGGGATCTACTGGTTATA
CATCTCGTTCTATCACAAAGCCATTTGTGGAAAAAGGCCTGAAACACTTTATAAAAGCGACTCATGGCGA
AAAAGCTCTCACGCCCAAGCAGTGTATGGAAACTCTTGATAACTTACTTCGAAAAAGTATCACGCTCAAC
AGTGATTCCCAATTCGCAGCAGGCCAGGCACTTTTGGTTTTCAGACAGGTCTATGCGGGTGAAGACGCTT
GGGGGGATGCGGAACGGGTCATATTGAAAAGCCATTATAATCGGGGCACTGTACTCCAAGATGAAGCTGA
TAAAATAGAACTAAGTAGGCCGTTCTCAGAGCAAGATTTAGCAAAGAACATGTTTAAGAGGAATACCAGC
ATTGCAGGGCCAGTGCTCTACCACGCATATATTTATATACAAGAAAAAATCTTCAAGCTACCCCCCGACA
AAATAGAAGATTTGAAACATAAATCAATGGCAGACTTGAAAAACCTGCCTTTGACTCATGTTAAGCTTAG
CAATTCCGGTGTGGGATTTGAAGACGCCTCAGGGTTAGGAGACTCGTTTACAGCTCTCAACGCGACGTCC
TGTGTTAATCACGCAAGAATAATGAGTGGTGAGCCTCCCTTGTCAAAAGATGATGTTGTGATTCTGATAG
GTTGCCTCAACGCCGTATACGACAATTCGAGCGGAATAAGGCATTCTCTCCGCGAAATTGCACGAGGGTG
CTTTGTGGGTGCTGGTTTTACGGTCCAGGACGGTGACGACTTCTACAAACAGATCTGCAAAAACGCCTCT
AAGCAGTTTTACAACGGCTACAAGGGTGGGCGCGCCGACCCAGCTTTCTTGTACAAAGTTGGCATTATAA
GAAAGCATTGCTTATCAATTTGTTGCAACGAACAGGTCACTATCAGTCAAAATAAAATCATTATTTGCCA
TCCAGCTGATATCCCCTATAGTGAGTCGTATTACATGGTCATAGCTGTTTCCTGGCAGCTCTGGCCCGTG
TCTCAAAATCTCTGATGTTACATTGCACAAGATAAAAATATATCATCATGAACAATAAAACTGTCTGCTT
ACATAAACAGTAATACAAGGGGTGTTATGAGCCATATTCAACGGGAAACGTCGAGGCCGCGATTAAATTC
CAACATGGATGCTGATTTATATGGGTATAAATGGGCTCGCGATAATGTCGGGCAATCAGGTGCGACAATC
TATCGCTTGTATGGGAAGCCCGATGCGCCAGAGTTGTTTCTGAAACATGGCAAAGGTAGCGTTGCCAATG
ATGTTACAGATGAGATGGTCAGACTAAACTGGCTGACGGAATTTATGCCTCTTCCGACCATCAAGCATTT
TATCCGTACTCCTGATGATGCATGGTTACTCACCACTGCGATCCCCGGAAAAACAGCATTCCAGGTATTA
GAAGAATATCCTGATTCAGGTGAAAATATTGTTGATGCGCTGGCAGTGTTCCTGCGCCGGTTGCATTCGA
TTCCTGTTTGTAATTGTCCTTTTAACAGCGATCGCGTATTTCGTCTCGCTCAGGCGCAATCACGAATGAA
TAACGGTTTGGTTGATGCGAGTGATTTTGATGACGAGCGTAATGGCTGGCCTGTTGAACAAGTCTGGAAA
GAAATGCATAAACTTTTGCCATTCTCACCGGATTCAGTCGTCACTCATGGTGATTTCTCACTTGATAACC
TTATTTTTGACGAGGGGAAATTAATAGGTTGTATTGATGTTGGACGAGTCGGAATCGCAGACCGATACCA
GGATCTTGCCATCCTATGGAACTGCCTCGGTGAGTTTTCTCCTTCATTACAGAAACGGCTTTTTCAAAAA
TATGGTATTGATAATCCTGATATGAATAAATTGCAGTTTCATTTGATGCTCGATGAGTTTTTCTAATCAG
AATTGGTTAATTGGTTGTAACACTGGCAGAGCATTACGCTGACTTGACGGGACGGCGCAAGCTCATGACC
AAAATCCCTTAACGTGAGTTACGCGTCGTTCCACTGAGCGTCAGACCCCGTAGAAAAGATCAAAGGATCT
TCTTGAGATCCTTTTTTTCTGCGCGTAATCTGCTGCTTGCAAACAAAAAAACCACCGCTACCAGCGGTGG
TTTGTTTGCCGGATCAAGAGCTACCAACTCTTTTTCCGAAGGTAACTGGCTTCAGCAGAGCGCAGATACC
AAATACTGTTCTTCTAGTGTAGCCGTAGTTAGGCCACCACTTCAAGAACTCTGTAGCACCGCCTACATAC
CTCGCTCTGCTAATCCTGTTACCAGTGGCTGCTGCCAGTGGCGATAAGTCGTGTCTTACCGGGTTGGACT
CAAGACGATAGTTACCGGATAAGGCGCAGCGGTCGGGCTGAACGGGGGGTTCGTGCACACAGCCCAGCTT
GGAGCGAACGACCTACACCGAACTGAGATACCTACAGCGTGAGCTATGAGAAAGCGCCACGCTTCCCGAA
GGGAGAAAGGCGGACAGGTATCCGGTAAGCGGCAGGGTCGGAACAGGAGAGCGCACGAGGGAGCTTCCAG
GGGGAAACGCCTGGTATCTTTATAGTCCTGTCGGGTTTCGCCACCTCTGACTTGAGCGTCGATTTTTGTG
ATGCTCGTCAGGGGGGCGGAGCCTATGGAAAAACGCCAGCAACGCGGCCTTTTTACGGTTCCTGGCCTTT
TGCTGGCCTTTTGCTCACATGTTCTTTCCTGCGTTATCCCCTGATTCTGTGGATAACCGTATTACCGCCT
TTGAGTGAGCTGATACCGCTCGCCGCAGCCGAACGACCGAGCGCAGCGAGTCAGTGAGCGAGGAAGCGGA
AGAGCGCCCAATACGCAAACCGCCTCTCCCCGCGCGTTGGCCGATTCATTAATGCAGCTGGCACGACAGG
TTTCCCGACTGGAAAGCGGGCAGTGAGCGCAACGCAATTAATACGCGTACCGCTAGCCAGGAAGAGTTTG
TAGAAACGCAAAAAGGCCATCCGTCAGGATGGCCTTCTGCTTAGTTTGATGCCTGGCAGTTTATGGCGGG
CGTCCTGCCCGCCACCCTCCGGGCCGTTGCTTCACAACGTTCAAATCCGCTCCCGGCGGATTTGTCCTAC
TCAGGAGAGCGTTCACCGACAAACAACAGATAAAACGAAAGGCCCAGTCTTCCGACTGAGCCTTTCGTTT
TATTTGATGCCTGGCAGTTCCCTACTCTCGCGTTAACGCTAGCATGGATGTTTTCCCAGTCACGACGTTG
TAAAACGACGGCCAGTCTTAAGCTCGGGCCCCAAATAATGATTTTATTTTGACTGATAGTGACCTGTTCG
TTGCAACAAATTGATGAGCAATGCTTTTTTATAATGCCAACTTTGTACAAAAAAGCAGGCTCCGCGGCCG
CCTTGTTTAACTTTAAGAAGGAG
Features (pLannotate 1.2.2; 10 found; start..end, strand, type, name):
   1508..1607    -  protein_bind   attL2: mutant version of attL; recombination site for the Gateway® LR reaction LR Clonase™
   1625..1643    -  promoter       T7 promoter: promoter for bacteriophage T7 RNA polymerase
   1777..2586    +  CDS            KanR: aminoglycoside phosphotransferase; aph(3')-Ia; confers resistance to kanamycin in bacteria or G418 (Geneticin®) in eukaryotes
   2733..3321    +  rep_origin     ori: high-copy-number ColE1/pMB1/pBR322/pUC origin of replication
   3504..3596    +  CDS            lacI (fragment): lac repressor; lacI; The lac repressor binds to the lac operator to inhibit transcription in E. coli. This inhibition can be relieved by adding lactose or isopropyl-β-D-thiogalactopyranoside (IPTG).
   3651..3678    -  terminator     rrnB T2 terminator: transcription terminator T2 from the E. coli rrnB gene
   3810..3853    +  terminator     rrnB T1 terminator: Escherichia coli rrnB; transcription terminator T1 from the E. coli rrnB gene
   3900..3936    -  CDS            lacZα (fragment): LacZα fragment of β-galactosidase; lacZ fragment
   3952..4051    +  protein_bind   attL1: mutant version of attL; recombination site for the Gateway® LR reaction LR Clonase™
   4063..4083    +  RBS            RBS: efficient ribosome binding site from bacteriophage T7 gene 10 (Olins and Rangwala, 1989)
