[The description below was written by a language model from this plasmid's Addgene catalogue record and pLannotate feature annotations shown in this document.]
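Description:
pCPP5238 is a Gateway entry (donor) clone built on the pENTR/SD/D-TOPO backbone and carrying hopG1, a type III secretion system effector gene from the plant pathogen Pseudomonas syringae pv. tomato. The gene was inserted by directional TOPO cloning and lacks its stop codon, so after transfer to a suitable destination vector the effector can be read through into a C-terminal tag or fusion partner. The plasmid is about 4.1 kb and is maintained in E. coli at high copy number through a ColE1/pUC-type origin, with selection by kanamycin through the aph(3')-Ia aminoglycoside phosphotransferase gene.

The annotated features are almost entirely backbone elements. attL1 and attL2 flank the cloning site and are the substrates for the LR Clonase reaction that moves the insert into attR-containing destination vectors. Immediately downstream of attL1 lies the bacteriophage T7 gene 10 ribosome binding site, the "SD" element of this backbone, which travels with the insert and supports translation initiation in bacterial expression contexts. The rrnB T1 and T2 terminators sit upstream of attL1 and insulate the insert from read-through transcription originating in the vector. A T7 promoter lies beyond attL2 and points back toward the insert. The short lacI and lacZα matches are small fragments rather than functional genes. The hopG1 coding sequence itself was not annotated by the feature tool, but the unannotated region between the ribosome binding site and attL2 corresponds to its expected position.

The clone belongs to a set of DC3000 effector entry clones. The associated publication surveyed this effector repertoire for deleterious effects when expressed in Saccharomyces cerevisiae.
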