Addgene plasmid #128711: pCPP5238
Purpose: Phytopathogen Pseudomonas syringae pv. tomato type III secretion system effector (gene lacking stop codon) Gateway donor clone
Depositing lab: Alan Collmer. Depositing organization: Cornell University. Publication: A survey of the Pseudomonas syringae pv. tomato DC3000 type III secretion system effector repertoire reveals several effectors that are deleterious when expressed in Saccharomyces cerevisiae. Munkvold KR, Martin ME, Bronstein PA, Collmer A. Mol Plant Microbe Interact. 2008 Apr;21(4):490-502. doi: 10.1094/MPMI-21-4-0490. PubMed 18321194.
Backbone
  Vector backbone: pENTR/SD/D-TOPO
  Vector type: Bacterial Expression
Growth in bacteria
  Bacterial resistance: Kanamycin, 50 μg/mL
  Growth temperature: 37°C
  Growth strain: DH5alpha
  Copy number: High Copy
Gene/Insert
  Gene/Insert name: hopG1
  Species: Pseudomonas syringae
  Cloning method: TOPO Cloning
Terms and licenses: Academic/Nonprofit Terms; Industry Terms: Not Available to Industry
Depositor comments: Also reference: PMID 29742421.
How to cite: pCPP5238 was a gift from Alan Collmer (Addgene plasmid # 128711 ; http://n2t.net/addgene:128711 ; RRID:Addgene_128711)
